Addgene plasmid #133561: pCFD5-U6-3-t-attP40
Purpose: gRNA vector for targeting near the attP40 locus, use with pHD-3XP3-dsRed-DattP-CRISPR-donor-attP40 based constructs
Depositing lab: Tom Clandinin. Depositing organization: Stanford University. Publication: SPARC enables genetic manipulation of precise proportions of cells. Isaacman-Beck J, Paik KC, Wienecke CFR, Yang HH, Fisher YE, Wang IE, Ishida IG, Maimon G, Wilson RI, Clandinin TR. Nat Neurosci. 2020 Sep;23(9):1168-1175. doi: 10.1038/s41593-020-0668-9. Epub 2020 Jul 20. PubMed 32690967.
Backbone
  Vector backbone: pCFD5
  Backbone manufacturer: Simon Bullock
  Backbone size w/o insert (bp): 6613
  Total vector size (bp): 6811
  Vector type: Insect Expression, CRISPR
Growth in bacteria
  Bacterial resistance: Ampicillin, 100 μg/mL
  Growth temperature: 37°C
  Growth strain: DH5alpha
  Copy number: High Copy
Gene/Insert
  Gene/Insert name: attP40 region guide RNAs
  gRNA/shRNA sequence: GTTACACAGCCCTTGGCTGG, CTGTGCTACCCAATGTGTGT
  Species: D. melanogaster (fly)
  Promoter: U6
  Cloning method: Gibson Cloning
  Sequencing primers: 5′ ACGTTTTATAACTTATGCCCCTAAG; 3′ GCACAATTGTCTAGAATGCATAC
Terms and licenses: Academic/Nonprofit Terms; Industry Terms: Not Available to Industry
Depositor comments: Please visit https://www.biorxiv.org/content/10.1101/788679v1 for bioRxiv preprint.
How to cite: pCFD5-U6-3-t-attP40 was a gift from Tom Clandinin (Addgene plasmid # 133561 ; http://n2t.net/addgene:133561 ; RRID:Addgene_133561)
