[The description below was written by a language model from this plasmid's Addgene catalogue record and pLannotate feature annotations shown in this document.]
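Description:
pCFD5-U6-3-t-attP40 is a Drosophila CRISPR guide RNA expression plasmid built on the pCFD5 backbone, designed to direct Cas9 cleavage near the attP40 landing-site locus in the fly genome. It is about 6.8 kb in size and is maintained in E. coli as a high-copy plasmid through a ColE1/pUC-type origin with ampicillin selection (AmpR). An f1 origin and remnants of a lac/lacZα cloning region flanked by T3 and T7 promoters are carried over from the parental cloning vector.

The payload is a single RNA polymerase III transcription unit driven by the Drosophila U6-3 snRNA promoter. The feature table shows an alternating array of three tRNA elements and three S. pyogenes gRNA scaffolds. This is the pCFD5 multiplexing arrangement, in which a polycistronic tRNA–gRNA transcript is cut by the cell's own tRNA-processing enzymes to release individual guides. The catalogue entry lists two spacer sequences targeting the attP40 region, introduced by Gibson cloning. The record does not explain how two listed spacers relate to the three annotated scaffolds.

For fly transgenesis the backbone carries a φC31 attB site for integrase-mediated insertion into a genomic attP site, a vermilion eye-pigment marker (annotated as a fragment) for identifying transformants, and gypsy insulator sequences that buffer the cassette from chromatin position effects.

According to the record, the plasmid is intended to be used with donor constructs based on pHD-3XP3-dsRed-DattP-CRISPR-donor-attP40, supplying the guides that create the breaks for inserting donor cargo near attP40. It was deposited in connection with the SPARC method for genetically manipulating defined proportions of cells.
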