Features (pLannotate 1.2.2; 22 found; start..end, strand, type, name):
     12..432     +  promoter       dU6-3 promoter: RNA polymerase III promoter for Drosophila U6-3 snRNA (Port et al., 2014)
    458..528     +  ncRNA          tRNA: Accession: RF00005 - tRNA
    550..625     +  misc_RNA       gRNA scaffold: guide RNA scaffold for the Streptococcus pyogenes CRISPR/Cas9 system
    632..702     +  ncRNA          tRNA: Accession: RF00005 - tRNA
    724..799     +  misc_RNA       gRNA scaffold: guide RNA scaffold for the Streptococcus pyogenes CRISPR/Cas9 system
    806..876     +  ncRNA          tRNA: Accession: RF00005 - tRNA
    898..973     +  misc_RNA       gRNA scaffold: guide RNA scaffold for the Streptococcus pyogenes CRISPR/Cas9 system
   1214..1259    +  protein_bind   gypsy insulator (fragment): chromatin insulator from Drosophila Su(Hw), CP190, and Mod(mdg4)67.2
   1284..1302    -  promoter       T3 promoter: promoter for bacteriophage T3 RNA polymerase
   1347..1363    -  protein_bind   lac operator: The lac repressor binds to the lac operator to inhibit transcription in E. coli. This inhibition can be relieved by adding lactose or isopropyl-β-D-thiogalactopyranoside (IPTG). lac repressor encoded by lacI
   1371..1401    -  promoter       lac promoter: promoter for the E. coli lac operon
   1416..1437    -  protein_bind   CAP binding site: CAP binding activates transcription in the presence of cAMP. E. coli catabolite activator protein
   1450..1542    -  CDS            lacI (fragment): lac repressor; lacI; The lac repressor binds to the lac operator to inhibit transcription in E. coli. This inhibition can be relieved by adding lactose or isopropyl-β-D-thiogalactopyranoside (IPTG).
   1725..2313    -  rep_origin     ori: high-copy-number ColE1/pMB1/pBR322/pUC origin of replication
   2484..3344    -  CDS            AmpR: β-lactamase; bla; confers resistance to ampicillin, carbenicillin, and related antibiotics
   3345..3449    -  promoter       AmpR promoter: bla
   3476..3834    +  rep_origin     f1 ori (sequence partly withheld): f1 bacteriophage origin of replication; arrow indicates direction of (+) strand synthesis
   3936..4091    -  CDS            lacZα (fragment): LacZα fragment of β-galactosidase; lacZ fragment
   4099..4117    +  promoter       T7 promoter: promoter for bacteriophage T7 RNA polymerase
   4309..5802    -  CDS            vermilion (fragment): tryptophan oxygenase selectable marker, required to synthesize the brown eye pigment in Drosophila
   6117..6186    +  protein_bind   attB: attB site for the φC31 integrase (Groth et al., 2000) phage φC31 integrase
   6428..6813    +  protein_bind   gypsy insulator: chromatin insulator from Drosophila Su(Hw), CP190, and Mod(mdg4)67.2
>Addgene plasmid #133561 | pCFD5-U6-3-t-attP40 | addgene full sequence | sequence record 261570 | Addgene NGS Result
GATCTGAATTCTTTTTTGCTCACCTGTGATTGCTCCTACTCAAATACAAAAACATCAAATTTTCTGTCAA
TAAAGCATATTTATTTATATTTATTTTACAGGAAAGAATTCCTTTTAAAGTGTATTTTAACCTATAATGA
AAAACGATTAAAAAAAATACATAAAATAATTCGAAAATTTTTGAATAGCCCAGGTTGATAAAAATTCATT
TCATACGTTTTATAACTTATGCCCCTAAGTATTTTTTGACCATAGTGTTTCAATTCTACATTAATTTTAC
AGAGTAGAATGAAACGCCACCTACTCAGCCAAGAGGCGAAAAGGTTAGCTCGCCAAGCAGAGAGGGCGCC
AGTGCTCACTACTTTTTATAATTCTCAACTTCTTTTTCCAGACTCAGTTCGTATATATAGACCTATTTTC
AATTTAACGTCGGGGCTTTGAGTGTGTGTAGACATCAAGCATCGGTGGTTCAGTGGTAGAATGCTCGCCT
GCCACGCGGGCGGCCCGGGTTCGATTCCCGGCCGATGCAGTTACACAGCCCTTGGCTGGGTTTTAGAGCT
AGAAATAGCAAGTTAAAATAAGGCTAGTCCGTTATCAACTTGAAAAAGTGGCACCGAGTCGGTGCTAACA
AAGCACCAGTGGTCTAGTGGTAGAATAGTACCCTGCCACGGTACAGACCCGGGTTCGATTCCCGGCTGGT
GCACTGTGCTACCCAATGTGTGTGTTTTAGAGCTAGAAATAGCAAGTTAAAATAAGGCTAGTCCGTTATC
AACTTGAAAAAGTGGCACCGAGTCGGTGCTAACAAAGCACCAGTGGTCTAGTGGTAGAATAGTACCCTGC
CACGGTACAGACCCGGGTTCGATTCCCGGCTGGTGCAACAGAAAAGCATCTTACGGAGTTTTAGAGCTAG
AAATAGCAAGTTAAAATAAGGCTAGTCCGTTATCAACTTGAAAAAGTGGCACCGAGTCGGTGCTTTTTTG
CCTACCTGGAGCCTGAGAGTTGTTCAATAAAATAAAAATGTTTCGTTTTTTTGCTTTCGCCAGTATTTAT
TATTTTTCATCAATATGTATTCAATTTGGTATGTATTTAGTAATTGTAATATATAGACAATGGTTTTCCG
TTGACGTACATACATCTGACGTGTGTTTATTTAGACATAATAGTTATGTTTTCACATCTTTTTAATGTTC
GCTTAATGCGTATGCATTCTAGACAATTGTGCTCGGCAACAGTATATTTGTGGTGTGCCAACCAACAACC
TGCAGGAGCTCCAGCTTTTGTTCCCTTTAGTGAGGGTTAATTGCGCGCTTGGCGTAATCATGGTCATAGC
TGTTTCCTGTGTGAAATTGTTATCCGCTCACAATTCCACACAACATACGAGCCGGAAGCATAAAGTGTAA
AGCCTGGGGTGCCTAATGAGTGAGCTAACTCACATTAATTGCGTTGCGCTCACTGCCCGCTTTCCAGTCG
GGAAACCTGTCGTGCCAGCTGCATTAATGAATCGGCCAACGCGCGGGGAGAGGCGGTTTGCGTATTGGGC
GCTCTTCCGCTTCCTCGCTCACTGACTCGCTGCGCTCGGTCGTTCGGCTGCGGCGAGCGGTATCAGCTCA
CTCAAAGGCGGTAATACGGTTATCCACAGAATCAGGGGATAACGCAGGAAAGAACATGTGAGCAAAAGGC
CAGCAAAAGGCCAGGAACCGTAAAAAGGCCGCGTTGCTGGCGTTTTTCCATAGGCTCCGCCCCCCTGACG
AGCATCACAAAAATCGACGCTCAAGTCAGAGGTGGCGAAACCCGACAGGACTATAAAGATACCAGGCGTT
TCCCCCTGGAAGCTCCCTCGTGCGCTCTCCTGTTCCGACCCTGCCGCTTACCGGATACCTGTCCGCCTTT
CTCCCTTCGGGAAGCGTGGCGCTTTCTCATAGCTCACGCTGTAGGTATCTCAGTTCGGTGTAGGTCGTTC
GCTCCAAGCTGGGCTGTGTGCACGAACCCCCCGTTCAGCCCGACCGCTGCGCCTTATCCGGTAACTATCG
TCTTGAGTCCAACCCGGTAAGACACGACTTATCGCCACTGGCAGCAGCCACTGGTAACAGGATTAGCAGA
GCGAGGTATGTAGGCGGTGCTACAGAGTTCTTGAAGTGGTGGCCTAACTACGGCTACACTAGAAGAACAG
TATTTGGTATCTGCGCTCTGCTGAAGCCAGTTACCTTCGGAAAAAGAGTTGGTAGCTCTTGATCCGGCAA
ACAAACCACCGCTGGTAGCGGTGGTTTTTTTGTTTGCAAGCAGCAGATTACGCGCAGAAAAAAAGGATCT
CAAGAAGATCCTTTGATCTTTTCTACGGGGTCTGACGCTCAGTGGAACGAAAACTCACGTTAAGGGATTT
TGGTCATGAGATTATCAAAAAGGATCTTCACCTAGATCCTTTTAAATTAAAAATGAAGTTTTAAATCAAT
CTAAAGTATATATGAGTAAACTTGGTCTGACAGTTACCAATGCTTAATCAGTGAGGCACCTATCTCAGCG
ATCTGTCTATTTCGTTCATCCATAGTTGCCTGACTCCCCGTCGTGTAGATAACTACGATACGGGAGGGCT
TACCATCTGGCCCCAGTGCTGCAATGATACCGCGAGACCCACGCTCACCGGCTCCAGATTTATCAGCAAT
AAACCAGCCAGCCGGAAGGGCCGAGCGCAGAAGTGGTCCTGCAACTTTATCCGCCTCCATCCAGTCTATT
AATTGTTGCCGGGAAGCTAGAGTAAGTAGTTCGCCAGTTAATAGTTTGCGCAACGTTGTTGCCATTGCTA
CAGGCATCGTGGTGTCACGCTCGTCGTTTGGTATGGCTTCATTCAGCTCCGGTTCCCAACGATCAAGGCG
AGTTACATGATCCCCCATGTTGTGCAAAAAAGCGGTTAGCTCCTTCGGTCCTCCGATCGTTGTCAGAAGT
AAGTTGGCCGCAGTGTTATCACTCATGGTTATGGCAGCACTGCATAATTCTCTTACTGTCATGCCATCCG
TAAGATGCTTTTCTGTGACTGGTGAGTACTCAACCAAGTCATTCTGAGAATAGTGTATGCGGCGACCGAG
TTGCTCTTGCCCGGCGTCAATACGGGATAATACCGCGCCACATAGCAGAACTTTAAAAGTGCTCATCATT
GGAAAACGTTCTTCGGGGCGAAAACTCTCAAGGATCTTACCGCTGTTGAGATCCAGTTCGATGTAACCCA
CTCGTGCACCCAACTGATCTTCAGCATCTTTTACTTTCACCAGCGTTTCTGGGTGAGCAAAAACAGGAAG
GCAAAATGCCGCAAAAAAGGGAATAAGGGCGACACGGAAATGTTGAATACTCATACTCTTCCTTTTTCAA
TATTATTGAAGCATTTATCAGGGTTATTGTCTCATGAGCGGATACATATTTGAATGTATTTAGAAAAATA
AACAAATAGGGGTTCCGCGCACATTTCCCCGAAAAGTGCCACCTG
[124 nt withheld, positions 3476-3599]
C
[91 nt withheld, positions 3601-3691]
A
[49 nt withheld, positions 3693-3741]
CCTTTGACGTTGGAGTCCACGTTCTTT
[37 nt withheld, positions 3769-3805]
ACCCTATCTCGGTCTATTCTTTTGATTTATAAGGGATTTTGCCGATTTCGGCCTATTGGTTAAAAAAATG
AGCTGATTTAACAAAAATTTAACGCGAATTTTAACAAAATATTAACGCTTACAATTTCCATTCGCCATTC
AGGCTGCGCAACTGTTGGGAAGGGCGATCGGTGCGGGCCTCTTCGCTATTACGCCAGCTGGCGAAAGGGG
GATGTGCTGCAAGGCGATTAAGTTGGGTAACGCCAGGGTTTTCCCAGTCACGACGTTGTAAAACGACGGC
CAGTGAGCGCGCGTAATACGACTCACTATAGGGCGAATTGGGTACAAGCTTGGATTTATTTTGTTATGTT
ATATGTATTATATGTCAGACATAAAGAAAAGGAACACATCAAATGTGATAACAAAGACTAAACAAGTAAT
TTTATTACACCAAAACGACAAAACAGTAGGCAGAACAAACAACGCATAGCCAAACATTGACGAATTGGAT
ACCCTGCCGATTGTCAGACACTTTTGTTGATCAGTTTCTTGCGAATGGTCTCGTCCAGCGGTGGAATCGC
CTCGCGGGGAATCAGAAAAGTGGACAGATTGAACAGATCCAGAAACACCTTGTACCGATCACTGAAACCA
AAAAAAAACAAAGGGAGAACAGTTTGAGTTCATTGATCCCCGATATAATCACATCTGCGATGATCACCTG
AGAGTGGAGCGCAGATATTGATATCCAGACGAGCCACCAGTGCCCAACTGTTGGGATCCAATCATGCGTT
GCACCATGATCACGTGATTGTCTGCGGCGGGAATAGAAAGTATTTGGTTAGGAAAACCAGTCTTAAACAT
AAGATATATTTATAAAAGAGTATCAAAGAATGCAATACTTACATCTCCACTTGGTTATTAACGAGTCGAT
GTCCATGAGCAGGGTGAGCAACTGGTGTGGTTGGCTGAACCTGGGTTCATCCCTATAGAAGGTGATCATG
ATGGCTCCCTGAAGGGCACGATGGCTAAACCGGCGATCCCCACGACGCACCAGTGCATCGTGCACTGCCG
GATCAAAGATGGAGCGATACACCTCGCGTCGCTTCTCAATGTCCATGAGGCGGTAGTTTTTCGCCTTCTC
CACGGGCTCCTCCATGGCGCTCTGTACCTGCGCCTCCAGGAATCGATCGACGCTCTCCTGAAACTTGGCC
CAGAAGTTGAAGCCACTCTCCTCCAGTCCGGGCGTCCTCTCCAGCCATCGCTGCACTAGCTCCAGTAGCG
AGGGATCTTTCTCCGAGTTGCGAATCGAGTTCCGCGCCTCCTCGTCGCTAAAGACATCCGAGTACTTCTG
GTTGTATCTCACCCGCTGCTCTGTCAGAACTCCCAGCTTGTTCTCGATCAAACGGAACTGCAGCGACTGA
AAACCAGATGCGGGTGCCAGGTACTTGCGGAAGTCCATGAAGTCTAGCGGGGTCATGGTCTCCAGAATGG
GCACTTGGTCCACCAGGAGCTGTACAAAGGAAGTTATAAACGGATTTTGGTAAGAGATTCAGAAAGCACT
CACTTTTAGAATCAGAACCACTCGGTTCAGTCGCTTGACAATCTCCAGCGTCTTGGTTTCATCGATGACC
TCTGCATCCAACATGTCTCGTATGGAGTCGAACTCAAAGATGATCTGCTTGAACCAAAGCTCGTAGGCTG
TGGCGAAGGTACTTAAATGCCATTGAGTGTTGTCATCAAAGTTGTAAACCTACTCACCCTGGTGCGTGAT
GATGAACAGATGCTCATCGTGCACGGGTCGCTTGTCCTCCTCGGACAGCATACACTGGGCATCCAGCAGT
TTGTCCAGCATCAGATACTCTCCATAGATTTTGCCCACTTCCGTGGTTAATGGCACCGCCGAATCATCGT
GATCGTTTCTGTATGGGTTTGAATTGAATCGCAGAACTGAAGATCGATTGGCATTCCTGGACAGCACGTG
CTGGTGCTCACCCGTTTCCTGCATAGGGACAGCTCATGGTGCACAGCTCAGATCAGATCGTGACTCCTCG
AGCGGCGGATGCTGGCGAACTGATCTCCGCCAGCGGACCGGAGATGAGACCCCAGCGAACCGATAACAGA
GCGAGAGAGCTCCAGTTCCGACTGATTGCACAGTCGGTGATCTGGGCGATGGGCACTGCCAGATAGGCTG
GGAATTATCAATCACTTGAGGTGAAAGTGCGGCGCACACAAATCCAAGCTTGATATCATCGATCTCGAGG
CTGCATCCAACGCGTTGGGAGCTCTCCGGATCAATTCGGCTTCAGGTACCGTCGACGATGTAGGTCACGG
TCTCGAAGCCGCGGTGCGGGTGCCAGGGCGTGCCCTTGGGCTCCCCGGGCGCGTACTCCACCTCACCCAT
CTGGTCCATCATGATGAACGGGTCGAGGTGGCGGTAGTTGATCCCGGCGAACGCGCGGCGCACCGGGAAG
CCCTCGCCCTCGAAACCGCTGGGCGCGGTGGTCACGGTGAGCACGGGACGTGCGACGGCGTCGGCTGGTG
CGGATACGCGGGGCAGCGTCAGCGGGTTCTCGACGGTCACGGCGGGCATGTCGACAAGCCGAATTGATCC
ACTAGAAGGCCTAATTCGGTACACTAGTTGGCCACGTAATAAGTGTGCGTTGAATTTATTCGCAAAAACA
TTGCATATTTTCGGCAAAGTAAAATTTTGTTGCATACCTTATCAAAAAATAAGTGCTGCATACTTTTTAG
AGAAACCAAATAATTTTTTATTGCATACCCGTTTTTAATAAAATACATTGCATACCCTCTTTTAATAAAA
AATATTGCATACTTTGACGAAACAAATTTTCGTTGCATACCCAATAAAAGATTATTATATTGCATACCCG
TTTTTAATAAAATACATTGCATACCCTCTTTTAATAAAGAATATTGCATACGTTGACGAAACAAATTTTC
GTTGCATACCCAATAAAAGATTATTATATTGCATACCTTTTCTTGCCATACCATTTAGCCGATCAATTGA
